>Addgene plasmid #241323 | pcDNA3.1-MSTN-D182N | addgene full sequence | sequence record 491242 | Addgene NGS Result
GACGGATCGGGAGATCTCCCGATCCCCTATGGTGCACTCTCAGTACAATCTGCTCTGATGCCGCATAGTT
AAGCCAGTATCTGCTCCCTGCTTGTGTGTTGGAGGTCGCTGAGTAGTGCGCGAGCAAAATTTAAGCTACA
ACAAGGCAAGGCTTGACCGACAATTGCATGAAGAATCTGCTTAGGGTTAGGCGTTTTGCGCTGCTTCGCG
ATGTACGGGCCAGATATACGCGTTGACATTGATTATTGACTAGTTATTAATAGTAATCAATTACGGGGTC
ATTAGTTCATAGCCCATATATGGAGTTCCGCGTTACATAACTTACGGTAAATGGCCCGCCTGGCTGACCG
CCCAACGACCCCCGCCCATTGACGTCAATAATGACGTATGTTCCCATAGTAACGCCAATAGGGACTTTCC
ATTGACGTCAATGGGTGGAGTATTTACGGTAAACTGCCCACTTGGCAGTACATCAAGTGTATCATATGCC
AAGTACGCCCCCTATTGACGTCAATGACGGTAAATGGCCCGCCTGGCATTATGCCCAGTACATGACCTTA
TGGGACTTTCCTACTTGGCAGTACATCTACGTATTAGTCATCGCTATTACCATGGTGATGCGGTTTTGGC
AGTACATCAATGGGCGTGGATAGCGGTTTGACTCACGGGGATTTCCAAGTCTCCACCCCATTGACGTCAA
TGGGAGTTTGTTTTGGCACCAAAATCAACGGGACTTTCCAAAATGTCGTAACAACTCCGCCCCATTGACG
CAAATGGGCGGTAGGCGTGTACGGTGGGAGGTCTATATAAGCAGAGCTCTCTGGCTAACTAGAGAACCCA
CTGCTTACTGGCTTATCGAAATTAATACGACTCACTATAGGGAGACCCAAGCTGGCTAGCGTTTAAACTT
AAGCTTGGTACCGAGCTCGGATCCGTTTGGCTTGGCGTTACTCAAAAGCAAAAGAAAAGTAAAAGGAAGA
AGTAAGAACAAGGGAAAAGATTGTATTGATTTTAAAACCATGCAAAAACTGCAAATCTCTGTTTATATTT
ACCTATTTATGCTGATTGTTGCTGGCCCAGTGGATCTGAATGAGAACAGCGAGCAGAAGGAAAATGTGGA
AAAAGAGGGGCTGTGTAATGCATGTTTGTGGAGGGAAAACACTACATCCTCAAGACTAGAAGCCATAAAA
ATCCAAATCCTCAGTAAACTTCGCCTGGAAACAGCTCCTAACATCAGCAAAGATGCTATCAGACAACTTT
TGCCCAAGGCTCCTCCACTCCTGGAACTGATTGATCAGTTCGATGTCCAGAGAGATGCCAGCAGTGACGG
CTCCTTGGAAGACGATGACTACCACGCCAGGACGGAAACGGTCATTACCATGCCCACGGAGTGTGAGTAG
TCCTGCTGGTGCAGAGCAACGACTCTGCTGACTGCTGTTCTAGTGTTCATGAGAAACCGATCTATTTTCA
GGCTCTTTTAACAAGCTGCTGGCTTGTATGTAAGGAGGAGGGGAAAGAGCTTTTTTCAAGATTTCATGAG
AAATAGACCAATGAGACTGAAAGCTGCTACTTTATTTGTTTCCTTAGAGAGCTAAAAAGCTAAAAATCAA
AAATGAAATGCTTGCATAGCATTCATGTTATATAGTTTAGTATGACAACTATAACATGTTTATGTTTTCA
CAGCTTAATGCTACCAAGGTAAAGGATTGGGAGACAGTATCAGCAATGTGAAAAATTTACATCAAATTTC
CTAATTGCATTTGGTTGCCTGAAATATGCATTTAAAATAACAGGGTGTTGTTTTTTTTTTTTTTTTTTTC
ATTAATAAAAGAGAAAGGAAGAAATCTGTAGAGGTTGAAGCCTATCTGGGCGTTTGCTGAACACTTAGAA
TGACTTCTGTTATTCAAAACTATTTCTCATAGGGTTTTTATGGTCTTCACAGAGTATCTAATTTTGAAAG
CTATTAGAGTGGAAAGGATAAAAGAATATTCTTAATAAACTTAATGTATTAGTAAGAGCAATAAGGAAGT
AAACACAGCATAGTGAAAAATCATGAGCTAATCAGCAGAAAATTCTAAGAAATAAACATTTTAATTACAA
AGTTCCACTTATACCCTGACCATGGTACTATTGTTGAGAGTACCTGGTCTGCACATATCTAGGAGGCACA
TGCTTAATAACCTTCTAAAATATTATTGTATTCCTCATAGGAGGGAGAACTATTACCTATATGTAGTACC
TATGTTGTTTCTGAAAGATAATATGTTTCATGTATTTCTGTTGCAGTCACTTCAAACCTATACTCAAGGA
AAGGGAGACAGGCATCTCAACAGAGAAGGCATGACCAGAAAGAGTTTTGTGCCATGTGTCTGCGATCTTG
CTTTATACAGGGCTCTACCCACTTTAAACTGGACTCAAAACAGTTTCAAAATACTGCTTTTTCTTATTAA
GTAACTAGTTTATAAGGCAACAAATAAATTTCCTTTAAGACTGTGCTATCAGATAATCCTGGAATAGATT
TGCCTTACTTATAAACAATCTTGAGAAAACAAAAAGGCAAGAAATTGCTAAGTGCTTCTGCTTACAATGA
CAGCCTGGCCCTAAAGACAATGTTTTCTAAGTTTTGAAACAGCTTGAATACAACATCTAAGTTTTGGTGC
TAATTACCTGCTAGTTTTTTTATTTTTTTCCTTTAAAAGGCTGTCCCAGCGTCCTAACATAACAGATGCA
CTATATTTTCTGCTAATTCCCGAGGCTCAGTTAGTTGCTCACTGTGTCTTGTCCCCAGGTAATTCAGGCC
TGGGGGAAGGGTTCCTTCCTCCAGACTGATTGGTACAGCTGCTCAGTAAGTGTAACTACTCAGATTCCCA
AAGAATTCTAAGTGGATGTTCTTCCACAGTGTCTCTTGTTCTCTCTAATCATCATCATTTTAAAATTTCA
TCCACTTTTCATTCCTTAATAGAATTTTCCTTAGTCCACAGTTCTCTGGAAAGGAAGTAGGCTTCTCATA
ACAGCTGAAAAAACATATACCTAAAAGATTCTGAAAAGCTGTAATAACTGTTATACTTGATATTTTGCTG
TTATGAATGAAATGCTACATATTTTTCCATTTTAAAAGACTAAATATGCACACATTATTCCAATTAAAAA
ATGTTCATAGATTGATATGGAGGTGTTCGTTCATTTTTCATAAAAATGATCTTAGTAACTTTTTTTCTTA
TTCATTTATAGCTGATCTTCTAACGCAAGTGGAAGGAAAACCCAAATGTTGTTTCTTTAAATTTAGCTCT
AAGATACAATACAATAAACTAGTAAAGGCCCAACTGTGGATATATCTGAGGCCTGTCAAGACTCCTGCGA
CAGTGTTTGTGCAAATCCTGAGACTCATCAAACCCATGAAAAACGGTACAAGGTATACTGGAATCCGATC
TCTGAAACTTGACATGAACCCAGGCACTGGTATTTGGCAGAGCATTGATGTGAAGACAGTGTTGCAGAAC
TGGCTCAAACAACCTGAATCCAACTTAGGCATTGAAATCAAAGCTTTAGATGAGAATGGCCATGATCTTG
CTGTAACCTTCCCAGAACCAGGAGAAGATGGACTGGTAAGTGATTACTGAAAATAACATGCTAAAAACCT
TGTTATGTGTTTATTCATAATGTGAATGAATAGTAGTGAAAAATAACTACCAGTTTCCTGTGCTTATAAG
CCAGACAAAGGCACCTTACCCCAGTGGTAGCCCTGTACTCAATAAAAGTAGGTGTCCCATTTCACATCCT
ATGAAACACTCTCTTGATACTTTGACTTTGCATGAGGATTTAAAAGAAAAAAAGTTATACCATGGTCCTT
AAGTTTTTAGGGAATTCTTTGGAATTGAGAATGAAATATAAAATGCTTTCCGTTGATGTGCTACATGATT
ATATAAATAAAAACATGAAGTCTTCACAGTGGATTCTAGTACTCACCCAACAACACATTTTTTCCCCCAG
AAGAGTGACCAATTTGTTAAAATTCTTTTGCTTAATAAGGCAGAAAAATGAACTCTACAAGTTATAATTA
AAATAAAATGCTTTTACTTATAGAAATTAACTAGATATATGTTCAGGTTTATATACTATTAAATATACTA
TATTTAAGATCTCTCATGATAAATATGTTCCTTGTTTTATAGACTATTGATGCACTGATGTATATGTGGA
TTACTTTGTGAATTACCCCTGGTAAAATTAAAAATTTCAGGCTAGTTAACTTGTACTACTTAGCTATTTT
CTGAACTGTCTTACTGTTCTTTAACAGGAGTTAACTTAGGTAATGTCAACTAATTTAATATAAAGTCAAA
CAGAAAATAATGCCTTATATATTATAAAAATTAATAAAAAACCATTTTAAAATCTAGTATAAGTTTAGAG
CTACTCACTCTTCTGGCTTATCTATGCTTGTATTTACTTCTGTTTTCAAAAAATTTTTTAATGTGACCAT
ACCTTTTATTTCCAGTTATTGATATAATTTACAACAAAAGATTATACTTGCAAGCTTTATAGTTTTTAAA
TGGTCTTATTTGTAGTGAATATCATATCTAAATGATATCTAAATGTAAAGTAAATCATACCTAAATGAAA
ACATATTCTTTAAGTCATTATAAAATTTTCCAGGTGATCAATTTTTCTTTAAATATACTACATAAAATGT
TATTGACTCCCAAAATGATGTTATTTTGTATAATCTTAAATACCAATAATTACCAGGTCTATTTTGGTTT
TAGTGTAGGATAAAAAAGAATGTGTTCTTTTTTCTAGGTAGCATTTTAATGATCAAAGTTGGTGACGTGA
CAGAGGTCTTAAGTATTATTAAACAGATGATTAATAAGATGTATTCCTCAGACTTTTCCATATAAAAGGA
AAAATGTCTCAAATTCATGAAAAGATTGGTACAGGAGGAGGATTAGCAAATTGTAGTTTAAATATCTGAA
TGGAAACACTTTTTAGTGAAAGAATAAAGGGAATATCATTGTATCTTCTTCTGAGTCTGTGCCTCTCTCT
CTTGGAGTTAGTCTTTCCAACCCTATATACTTACCACTATCTTCATCCCTCTACCTTCCTTTTTCCCATT
ACATCTGTGCAGTACTGGGTGGCAACTATTGTGTTTCGGTGTTAATATCCAAGTTTCCCTGAATAAGACC
AAGTGAATGGAGGATGAATGAGTATACCTATCCCTCCAGGGGTCATCAGACATATTTAGCCACCATATTT
AATCAATAAGCAGGAAGACATAAGCTAGCCTTGTCCTTCTTCTTTCCTCCCTGCTCCTTTCTCTTCTCTT
CCCCCTCTCCCTTTACTGTCATCCATCAGTATTTTCAGAGCATCTATTATGTGTCAGGCATTCAGATACT
CAAACGGAGGAAAACAAGAATAAACAAGACAAAGATCTGACCACAGGGGAATCCCTATGGCTACTGTAGA
CTTTTGAGCCATAAAGGAAGAATCAAGCCTAGTGTAAATGAAAATTCCTTAATGCTGTGCCTTTTAAAAA
GAAATGTGACATAAGCAAAATGATTAGTTTCTTTCTTTAATAATGAGTCCTTGAGGTAGGAGAGTGTTTT
GGGATCTATTATTAACTCTTCTTTCCTTTCCATACAGACTCCTTTTTTAGAAGTCAAGGTAACAGACACA
CCAAAAAGATCTAGGAGAGATTTTGGGCTTGATTGTGATGAACACTCCACAGAATCTCGATGCTGTCGTT
ACCCTCTAACTGTGGATTTTGAAGCTTTTGGATGGGATTGGATTATTGCACCTAAAAGATATAAGGCCAA
TTACTGCTCTGGAGAATGTGAATTTGTATTTTTGCAAAAGTATCCTCATACCCATCTTGTGCACCAAGCA
AACCCCAGAGGTTCAGCCGGCCCCTGCTGTACTCCTACAAAGATGTCTCCAATTAATATGCTATATTTTA
ATGGCGAAGGACAAATAATATACGGGAAGATTCCAGCCATGGTAGTAGATCGCTGTGGGTGTTCATGAGG
TCTATATTTGGTTCATAGCTTCCTCAAACATGGAAGGTCTTCCCCTCAACAATTTTGAAACTGTGAAATT
ATGTACCACAGGCTATAAGCCTAGAGTATGCTACAGTCACTTAAGCACAAGCTACAGTATATGAGCTAAA
AAGAGAGAATATATGCAATGGTTGGCATTTAACCATCCAAACAAATCGTATAATAAAAAGTTTTATGATT
TCCAGAGTTTTTGAACTAGGAGATCAAATTCCATTTATGTTGAAATATATTACAACACATGCAGGTGAAT
GAAAGCAATTCTCCTTGTCTTCTGGTGAATTAAAGGAGTATGCTTTAAAATCTATTTCTCTACAGTTTCA
CTTAATATTTACAGAAAAATCTATATGTAGTATTGGTAAAATGCAGTATTGTTATATACCATTATTTGAA
ACATCCTTAAACACTTGAATTTATATTGTATGATAGCATACTTGGTAAGATGAGATTCCACAAAGTAGGG
ATGGCACACCATACGCAGGTTACCATTCCTATACTGATTGATACAGTACATTAACAGTTTTTGCCAATGG
TGCTAATACAATAGGCTGAATGGCTGATGTTATCAGGTTTATCAAGCAAAAAACATTCAGGAAAGTAATA
AGTTTCTCCTTTCTTCAGGTGCATTTTCACACTCCTCCCTATGGGCAATGGATGTTCTATAGAGAAAGAA
AACTCATTTTCCTAGAGGTCTACATTCAATTCTGTAGCATACTTGGAGAAGCTGCATTGAAAAGGCAGTC
AAAAAGTATTCATTTTGGTCAAAATTTCAAAATTATAGCCTGCCTTTGCAATACTGCAGCTTTTAGGATG
AAATAATGGAAATGACTGATTCTATCAATATTGTATAAAAAGATTTTGAAATAGTTGCATTTATATAATA
TGTATACAATATTGTTTTGTAAATAAATGTCTCCTTTTTTATTTACTTTGGTATATTTTTACAGTAAGGA
CATTTCAAATTAAGTATTAAGGCACAAAGACATGTCATGTAGGACATAAAAGCAAAAGCTTATATTTTGG
AGCAAATTAGTTGATTAAATAGTGGTCTTAAAACTCCATATGCTAATGGTTAGATGGTTATATTACAATC
ATTTTATATTTTTTTACATTATTAGCATTCACTTATGGATTCATGATGGCTGTCTCGAGTCTAGAGGGCC
CGTTTAAACCCGCTGATCAGCCTCGACTGTGCCTTCTAGTTGCCAGCCATCTGTTGTTTGCCCCTCCCCC
GTGCCTTCCTTGACCCTGGAAGGTGCCACTCCCACTGTCCTTTCCTAATAAAATGAGGAAATTGCATCGC
ATTGTCTGAGTAGGTGTCATTCTATTCTGGGGGGTGGGGTGGGGCAGGACAGCAAGGGGGAGGATTGGGA
AGACAATAGCAGGCATGCTGGGGATGCGGTGGGCTCTATGGCTTCTGAGGCGGAAAGAACCAGCTGGGGC
TCTAGGGGGTATCCCC
[124 nt withheld, positions 7507-7630]
C
[91 nt withheld, positions 7632-7722]
A
[49 nt withheld, positions 7724-7772]
CCTTTGACGTTGGAGTCCACGTTCTTT
[37 nt withheld, positions 7800-7836]
ACCCTATCTCGGTCTATTCTTTTGATTTATAAGGGATTTTGCCGATTTCGGCCTATTGGTTAAAAAATGA
GCTGATTTAACAAAAATTTAACGCGAATTAATTCTGTGGAATGTGTGTCAGTTAGGGTGTGGAAAGTCCC
CAGGCTCCCCAGCAGGCAGAAGTATGCAAAGCATGCATCTCAATTAGTCAGCAACCAGGTGTGGAAAGTC
CCCAGGCTCCCCAGCAGGCAGAAGTATGCAAAGCATGCATCTCAATTAGTCAGCAACCATAGTCCCGCCC
CTAACTCCGCCCATCCCGCCCCTAACTCCGCCCAGTTCCGCCCATTCTCCGCCCCATGGCTGACTAATTT
TTTTTATTTATGCAGAGGCCGAGGCCGCCTCTGCCTCTGAGCTATTCCAGAAGTAGTGAGGAGGCTTTTT
TGGAGGCCTAGGCTTTTGCAAAAAGCTCCCGGGAGCTTGTATATCCATTTTCGGATCTGATCAAGAGACA
GGATGAGGATCGTTTCGCATGATTGAACAAGATGGATTGCACGCAGGTTCTCCGGCCGCTTGGGTGGAGA
GGCTATTCGGCTATGACTGGGCACAACAGACAATCGGCTGCTCTGATGCCGCCGTGTTCCGGCTGTCAGC
GCAGGGGCGCCCGGTTCTTTTTGTCAAGACCGACCTGTCCGGTGCCCTGAATGAACTGCAGGACGAGGCA
GCGCGGCTATCGTGGCTGGCCACGACGGGCGTTCCTTGCGCAGCTGTGCTCGACGTTGTCACTGAAGCGG
GAAGGGACTGGCTGCTATTGGGCGAAGTGCCGGGGCAGGATCTCCTGTCATCTCACCTTGCTCCTGCCGA
GAAAGTATCCATCATGGCTGATGCAATGCGGCGGCTGCATACGCTTGATCCGGCTACCTGCCCATTCGAC
CACCAAGCGAAACATCGCATCGAGCGAGCACGTACTCGGATGGAAGCCGGTCTTGTCGATCAGGATGATC
TGGACGAAGAGCATCAGGGGCTCGCGCCAGCCGAACTGTTCGCCAGGCTCAAGGCGCGCATGCCCGACGG
CGAGGATCTCGTCGTGACCCATGGCGATGCCTGCTTGCCGAATATCATGGTGGAAAATGGCCGCTTTTCT
GGATTCATCGACTGTGGCCGGCTGGGTGTGGCGGACCGCTATCAGGACATAGCGTTGGCTACCCGTGATA
TTGCTGAAGAGCTTGGCGGCGAATGGGCTGACCGCTTCCTCGTGCTTTACGGTATCGCCGCTCCCGATTC
GCAGCGCATCGCCTTCTATCGCCTTCTTGACGAGTTCTTCTGAGCGGGACTCTGGGGTTCGAAATGACCG
ACCAAGCGACGCCCAACCTGCCATCACGAGATTTCGATTCCACCGCCGCCTTCTATGAAAGGTTGGGCTT
CGGAATCGTTTTCCGGGACGCCGGCTGGATGATCCTCCAGCGCGGGGATCTCATGCTGGAGTTCTTCGCC
CACCCCAACTTGTTTATTGCAGCTTATAATGGTTACAAATAAAGCAATAGCATCACAAATTTCACAAATA
AAGCATTTTTTTCACTGCATTCTAGTTGTGGTTTGTCCAAACTCATCAATGTATCTTATCATGTCTGTAT
ACCGTCGACCTCTAGCTAGAGCTTGGCGTAATCATGGTCATAGCTGTTTCCTGTGTGAAATTGTTATCCG
CTCACAATTCCACACAACATACGAGCCGGAAGCATAAAGTGTAAAGCCTGGGGTGCCTAATGAGTGAGCT
AACTCACATTAATTGCGTTGCGCTCACTGCCCGCTTTCCAGTCGGGAAACCTGTCGTGCCAGCTGCATTA
ATGAATCGGCCAACGCGCGGGGAGAGGCGGTTTGCGTATTGGGCGCTCTTCCGCTTCCTCGCTCACTGAC
TCGCTGCGCTCGGTCGTTCGGCTGCGGCGAGCGGTATCAGCTCACTCAAAGGCGGTAATACGGTTATCCA
CAGAATCAGGGGATAACGCAGGAAAGAACATGTGAGCAAAAGGCCAGCAAAAGGCCAGGAACCGTAAAAA
GGCCGCGTTGCTGGCGTTTTTCCATAGGCTCCGCCCCCCTGACGAGCATCACAAAAATCGACGCTCAAGT
CAGAGGTGGCGAAACCCGACAGGACTATAAAGATACCAGGCGTTTCCCCCTGGAAGCTCCCTCGTGCGCT
CTCCTGTTCCGACCCTGCCGCTTACCGGATACCTGTCCGCCTTTCTCCCTTCGGGAAGCGTGGCGCTTTC
TCATAGCTCACGCTGTAGGTATCTCAGTTCGGTGTAGGTCGTTCGCTCCAAGCTGGGCTGTGTGCACGAA
CCCCCCGTTCAGCCCGACCGCTGCGCCTTATCCGGTAACTATCGTCTTGAGTCCAACCCGGTAAGACACG
ACTTATCGCCACTGGCAGCAGCCACTGGTAACAGGATTAGCAGAGCGAGGTATGTAGGCGGTGCTACAGA
GTTCTTGAAGTGGTGGCCTAACTACGGCTACACTAGAAGAACAGTATTTGGTATCTGCGCTCTGCTGAAG
CCAGTTACCTTCGGAAAAAGAGTTGGTAGCTCTTGATCCGGCAAACAAACCACCGCTGGTAGCGGTGGTT
TTTTTGTTTGCAAGCAGCAGATTACGCGCAGAAAAAAAGGATCTCAAGAAGATCCTTTGATCTTTTCTAC
GGGGTCTGACGCTCAGTGGAACGAAAACTCACGTTAAGGGATTTTGGTCATGAGATTATCAAAAAGGATC
TTCACCTAGATCCTTTTAAATTAAAAATGAAGTTTTAAATCAATCTAAAGTATATATGAGTAAACTTGGT
CTGACAGTTACCAATGCTTAATCAGTGAGGCACCTATCTCAGCGATCTGTCTATTTCGTTCATCCATAGT
TGCCTGACTCCCCGTCGTGTAGATAACTACGATACGGGAGGGCTTACCATCTGGCCCCAGTGCTGCAATG
ATACCGCGAGACCCACGCTCACCGGCTCCAGATTTATCAGCAATAAACCAGCCAGCCGGAAGGGCCGAGC
GCAGAAGTGGTCCTGCAACTTTATCCGCCTCCATCCAGTCTATTAATTGTTGCCGGGAAGCTAGAGTAAG
TAGTTCGCCAGTTAATAGTTTGCGCAACGTTGTTGCCATTGCTACAGGCATCGTGGTGTCACGCTCGTCG
TTTGGTATGGCTTCATTCAGCTCCGGTTCCCAACGATCAAGGCGAGTTACATGATCCCCCATGTTGTGCA
AAAAAGCGGTTAGCTCCTTCGGTCCTCCGATCGTTGTCAGAAGTAAGTTGGCCGCAGTGTTATCACTCAT
GGTTATGGCAGCACTGCATAATTCTCTTACTGTCATGCCATCCGTAAGATGCTTTTCTGTGACTGGTGAG
TACTCAACCAAGTCATTCTGAGAATAGTGTATGCGGCGACCGAGTTGCTCTTGCCCGGCGTCAATACGGG
ATAATACCGCGCCACATAGCAGAACTTTAAAAGTGCTCATCATTGGAAAACGTTCTTCGGGGCGAAAACT
CTCAAGGATCTTACCGCTGTTGAGATCCAGTTCGATGTAACCCACTCGTGCACCCAACTGATCTTCAGCA
TCTTTTACTTTCACCAGCGTTTCTGGGTGAGCAAAAACAGGAAGGCAAAATGCCGCAAAAAAGGGAATAA
GGGCGACACGGAAATGTTGAATACTCATACTCTTCCTTTTTCAATATTATTGAAGCATTTATCAGGGTTA
TTGTCTCATGAGCGGATACATATTTGAATGTATTTAGAAAAATAAACAAATAGGGGTTCCGCGCACATTT
CCCCGAAAAGTGCCACCTGACGTC
Features (pLannotate 1.2.2; 22 found; start..end, strand, type, name):
     28..80      -  misc_feature   bom (fragment): basis of mobility region from pBR322
    235..614     +  enhancer       CMV enhancer: human cytomegalovirus immediate early enhancer
    615..818     +  promoter       CMV promoter: human cytomegalovirus (CMV) immediate early promoter
    814..847     +  LTR            5' LTR (truncated) (fragment): truncated 5' long terminal repeat (LTR) from HIV-1
    863..881     +  promoter       T7 promoter: promoter for bacteriophage T7 RNA polymerase
   1134..1391    +  CDS            Gdf11 (fragment): GDF11_MOUSE - Also known as Bmp11. Experimental evidence at protein level: Swiss-Prot protein existence level 1. Secreted signal that acts globally to specify positional identity along the anterior/posterior axis during development (PubMed:10391213). May play critical roles in patterning both mesodermal and neural tissues and in establishing the skeletal pattern. Signals through activin receptors type-2, ACVR2A and ACVR2B, and activin receptors type-1, ACVR1B, ACVR1C and TGFBR1 leading to the phosphorylation of SMAD2 and SMAD3 (PubMed:16845371, PubMed:12414726). From Mus musculus (Mouse).
   3246..3605    +  CDS            gdf-8 (fragment): GDF8_EPICO - Experimental evidence at protein level: Swiss-Prot protein existence level 1. Acts specifically as a negative regulator of skeletal muscle growth. From Epinephelus coioides (Orange-spotted grouper) (Epinephelus nebulosus).
   5641..6015    +  CDS            MSTN (fragment): GDF8_HUMAN - Also known as GDF8. Experimental evidence at protein level: Swiss-Prot protein existence level 1. Acts specifically as a negative regulator of skeletal muscle growth. From Homo sapiens (Human).
   7237..7461    +  polyA_signal   bGH poly(A) signal: bovine growth hormone polyadenylation signal
   7465..7486    +  promoter       SV40 promoter (fragment): SV40 enhancer and early promoter
   7507..7935    +  rep_origin     f1 ori (sequence partly withheld): f1 bacteriophage origin of replication; arrow indicates direction of (+) strand synthesis
   7949..8278    +  promoter       SV40 promoter: SV40 enhancer and early promoter
   8345..9136    +  CDS            neo: KKA2_KLEPN - Also known as kan, nptII. Experimental evidence at protein level: Swiss-Prot protein existence level 1. Resistance to kanamycin, neomycin, paromomycin, ribostamycin, butirosin and gentamicin B. From Klebsiella pneumoniae.
   9160..9318    +  CDS            ble (fragment): BLE_KLEPN - Experimental evidence at protein level: Swiss-Prot protein existence level 1. Binding protein with a strong affinity to the bleomycin family of antibiotics. Binds to CL990; an antimitotic-antibiotic compound. From Klebsiella pneumoniae.
   9313..9434    +  polyA_signal   SV40 poly(A) signal: SV40 polyadenylation signal
   9505..9527    -  protein_bind   lac operator (fragment): The lac repressor binds to the lac operator to inhibit transcription in E. coli. This inhibition can be relieved by adding lactose or isopropyl-β-D-thiogalactopyranoside (IPTG). lac repressor encoded by lacI
   9531..9561    -  promoter       lac promoter: promoter for the E. coli lac operon
   9576..9597    -  protein_bind   CAP binding site: CAP binding activates transcription in the presence of cAMP. E. coli catabolite activator protein
   9610..9702    -  CDS            lacI (fragment): lac repressor; lacI; The lac repressor binds to the lac operator to inhibit transcription in E. coli. This inhibition can be relieved by adding lactose or isopropyl-β-D-thiogalactopyranoside (IPTG).
   9885..10473   -  rep_origin     ori: high-copy-number ColE1/pMB1/pBR322/pUC origin of replication
  10644..11504   -  CDS            AmpR: β-lactamase; bla; confers resistance to ampicillin, carbenicillin, and related antibiotics
  11505..11609   -  promoter       AmpR promoter: bla
