[The description below was written by a language model from this plasmid's Addgene catalogue record and pLannotate feature annotations shown in this document.]
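Description:
pcDNA3.1-MSTN-D182N is a mammalian expression plasmid built on the Invitrogen pcDNA3.1(+) backbone that carries the full bovine myostatin gene (MSTN, also called GDF8) bearing the missense variant p.D182N. It is propagated in E. coli at high copy through a ColE1/pUC-type origin and selected with ampicillin via the β-lactamase gene. An f1 origin is also present. For selection in mammalian cells, the backbone provides a neomycin/kanamycin phosphotransferase cassette driven by the SV40 enhancer/early promoter and terminated by an SV40 polyadenylation signal.

The roughly 6.2 kb insert lies between the human CMV immediate-early enhancer/promoter and the bovine growth hormone polyadenylation signal, with a T7 promoter just upstream that also serves as a sequencing primer site. The insert is the genomic gene rather than a cDNA. The automated annotation accordingly detects three separated coding blocks with homology to GDF8/GDF11 family proteins from other species, consistent with MSTN exons interrupted by long introns. These hits reflect sequence similarity, not the true source, which the record gives as Bos taurus. A few other short annotated fragments (an HIV-1 LTR piece, partial ble and lacI matches) are probably incidental similarity matches.

Because transcripts from this construct must be spliced in the transfected cell, it functions as a full-gene minigene-style assay, and the associated work examined how bovine MSTN variants affect pre-mRNA splicing. The depositor notes six natural intron 1 variants found by sequencing, reported to have no detectable effect on RNA expression or splicing. The sequenced record is slightly shorter than the catalogued total size.
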