Addgene plasmid #241323: pcDNA3.1-MSTN-D182N
Purpose: Expresses bovine MSTN (p.D182N) in mammalian cells
Depositing lab: Mathilde Dupont-Nivet. Depositing organization: INRAE Jouy-en-Josas. Publication: Assessing the effect of bovine MSTN variants on pre-mRNA splicing. Gaiani N, Rocha D, Boulling A. Anim Genet. 2026 Feb;57(1):e70073. doi: 10.1002/age.70073. PubMed 41614706.
Backbone
  Vector backbone: pcDNA3.1 (+)
  Backbone manufacturer: Invitrogen (Life Technologies)
  Backbone size w/o insert (bp): 5431
  Total vector size (bp): 11679
  Vector type: Mammalian Expression
Growth in bacteria
  Bacterial resistance: Ampicillin, 100 μg/mL
  Growth temperature: 37°C
  Growth strain: DH5alpha
  Copy number: High Copy
Gene/Insert
  Gene/Insert name: MSTN full gene (alt name: Myostatin)
  Species: B. taurus (bovine)
  Insert size (bp): 6248
  Mutation: p.D182N
  GenBank ID: GeneID:281187
  Entrez Gene: MSTN (a.k.a. GDF8)
  Promoter: CMV
  Cloning method: Other
  Sequencing primers: 5′ TAATACGACTCACTATAGGG
Terms and licenses: Academic/Nonprofit Terms; Industry Terms: Not Available to Industry
Depositor comments: Addgene NGS finds six natural variants within MSTN intron 1 (NC_037329.1). The depositor confirms these intronic variants have no detectable effect on plasmid function, and that the plasmid has been tested and found fully functional in terms of RNA expression and splicing.
How to cite: pcDNA3.1-MSTN-D182N was a gift from Mathilde Dupont-Nivet (Addgene plasmid # 241323 ; http://n2t.net/addgene:241323 ; RRID:Addgene_241323)
